Addgene plasmid #191754: pcDNA3.1_mGFP-FGFR3-Y373C
Depositing lab: Irene Tiemann-Boege. Publication: Measurement of FGFR3 signaling at the cell membrane via total internal reflection fluorescence microscopy to compare the activation of FGFR3 mutants. Hartl I, Brumovska V, Striedner Y, Yasari A, Schutz GJ, Sevcsik E, Tiemann-Boege I. J Biol Chem. 2023 Feb;299(2):102832. doi: 10.1016/j.jbc.2022.102832. Epub 2022 Dec 27. PubMed 36581204.
Backbone
  Vector backbone: pcDNA3.1
  Backbone size w/o insert (bp): 5529
  Total vector size (bp): 8724
  Vector type: Mammalian Expression
  Selectable markers: Hygromycin
Growth in bacteria
  Bacterial resistance: Ampicillin, 100 μg/mL
  Growth temperature: 37°C
  Growth strain: DH5alpha
  Copy number: Unknown
Gene/Insert
  Gene/Insert name: mGFP-FGFR3IIIc
  Species: H. sapiens (human)
  Insert size (bp): 3195
  Mutation: c.1118A>G, p.Y373C + c.1110C>A (silent mutation created on purpose)
  GenBank ID: NM_000142.5
  Tag / fusion protein: mGFP (N terminal on insert)
  Entrez Gene: FGFR3 (a.k.a. ACH, CD333, CEK2, HSFGFR3EX, JTK4)
  Cloning method: Restriction Enzyme; 5′ cloning site HindIII (not destroyed); 3′ cloning site XbaI (not destroyed)
  Sequencing primers: 5′ CMV_F; 3′ pcDNA3.1_R
Terms and licenses: Academic/Nonprofit Terms; Industry Terms: Not Available to Industry
How to cite: pcDNA3.1_mGFP-FGFR3-Y373C was a gift from Irene Tiemann-Boege (Addgene plasmid # 191754 ; http://n2t.net/addgene:191754 ; RRID:Addgene_191754)
