[The description below was written by a language model from this plasmid's Addgene catalogue record and pLannotate feature annotations shown in this document.]
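Description:
pcDNA3.1_mGFP-FGFR3-Y373C is a mammalian expression plasmid of roughly 8.7 kb built on a hygromycin-selectable pcDNA3.1 backbone. It is propagated in E. coli through a high-copy ColE1/pUC-type origin with ampicillin selection from the β-lactamase gene. An f1 origin is also present, which allows single-stranded DNA production. For selection in mammalian cells, an SV40 early promoter drives the hygromycin phosphotransferase gene, followed by an SV40 polyadenylation signal. The annotation software also reported several short fragments (bom, HIV-1 LTR, ble, lacI and lac promoter/operator elements). These appear to be backbone remnants or partial matches rather than functional parts of the design.

The payload is a 3.2 kb insert cloned between HindIII and XbaI sites, both retained. It encodes human FGFR3 (IIIc isoform, per the catalogue entry) fused to monomeric GFP, which is annotated as mEGFP. Expression is driven by the CMV immediate-early enhancer and promoter and terminated by the bovine growth hormone polyadenylation signal. A T7 promoter upstream of the insert could support in vitro transcription. The catalogue describes the tag as N-terminal on the insert, and the feature table places mEGFP just upstream of the annotated FGFR3 coding region. The record does not state how the receptor's signal peptide is arranged relative to the tag.

The receptor carries the Y373C substitution (c.1118A>G) along with a deliberately introduced silent change at c.1110C>A. According to the associated publication, the construct belongs to work measuring FGFR3 signalling at the cell membrane by total internal reflection fluorescence microscopy in order to compare the activation of different FGFR3 mutants. The GFP fusion lets the receptor be visualised in live cells.
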