Features (pLannotate 1.2.2; 21 found; start..end, strand, type, name):
     28..80      -  misc_feature   bom (fragment): basis of mobility region from pBR322
    235..614     +  enhancer       CMV enhancer: human cytomegalovirus immediate early enhancer
    615..818     +  promoter       CMV promoter: human cytomegalovirus (CMV) immediate early promoter
    814..847     +  LTR            5' LTR (truncated) (fragment): truncated 5' long terminal repeat (LTR) from HIV-1
    863..881     +  promoter       T7 promoter: promoter for bacteriophage T7 RNA polymerase
    998..1708    +  CDS            mEGFP: mEGFP is a basic (constitutively fluorescent) green fluorescent protein published in 2002, derived from Aequorea victoria. It has moderate acid sensitivity.
   1757..4111    +  CDS            FGFR3: FGFR3_HUMAN - Also known as JTK4. Experimental evidence at protein level: Swiss-Prot protein existence level 1. Tyrosine-protein kinase that acts as cell-surface receptor for fibroblast growth factors and plays an essential role in the regulation of cell proliferation, differentiation and apoptosis. Plays an essential role in the regulation of chondrocyte differentiation, proliferation and apoptosis, and is required for normal skeleton development. Regulates both osteogenesis and postnatal bone mineralization by osteoblasts. Promotes apoptosis in chondrocytes, but can also promote cancer cell
   4155..4379    +  polyA_signal   bGH poly(A) signal: bovine growth hormone polyadenylation signal
   4383..4404    +  promoter       SV40 promoter (fragment): SV40 enhancer and early promoter
   4425..4853    +  rep_origin     f1 ori (sequence partly withheld): f1 bacteriophage origin of replication; arrow indicates direction of (+) strand synthesis
   4867..5196    +  promoter       SV40 promoter: SV40 enhancer and early promoter
   5245..6270    +  CDS            HygR: aminoglycoside phosphotransferase from E. coli; aph(4)-Ia; confers resistance to hygromycin
   6280..6405    +  CDS            ble (fragment): BLE_KLEPN - Experimental evidence at protein level: Swiss-Prot protein existence level 1. Binding protein with a strong affinity to the bleomycin family of antibiotics. Binds to CL990; an antimitotic-antibiotic compound. From Klebsiella pneumoniae.
   6400..6521    +  polyA_signal   SV40 poly(A) signal: SV40 polyadenylation signal
   6594..6610    -  protein_bind   lac operator: The lac repressor binds to the lac operator to inhibit transcription in E. coli. This inhibition can be relieved by adding lactose or isopropyl-β-D-thiogalactopyranoside (IPTG). lac repressor encoded by lacI
   6618..6648    -  promoter       lac promoter: promoter for the E. coli lac operon
   6663..6684    -  protein_bind   CAP binding site: CAP binding activates transcription in the presence of cAMP. E. coli catabolite activator protein
   6697..6789    -  CDS            lacI (fragment): lac repressor; lacI; The lac repressor binds to the lac operator to inhibit transcription in E. coli. This inhibition can be relieved by adding lactose or isopropyl-β-D-thiogalactopyranoside (IPTG).
   6972..7560    -  rep_origin     ori: high-copy-number ColE1/pMB1/pBR322/pUC origin of replication
   7731..8591    -  CDS            AmpR: β-lactamase; bla; confers resistance to ampicillin, carbenicillin, and related antibiotics
   8592..8696    -  promoter       AmpR promoter: bla
>Addgene plasmid #191754 | pcDNA3.1_mGFP-FGFR3-Y373C | addgene full sequence | sequence record 382277 | Addgene NGS Result
GACGGATCGGGAGATCTCCCGATCCCCTATGGTGCACTCTCAGTACAATCTGCTCTGATGCCGCATAGTT
AAGCCAGTATCTGCTCCCTGCTTGTGTGTTGGAGGTCGCTGAGTAGTGCGCGAGCAAAATTTAAGCTACA
ACAAGGCAAGGCTTGACCGACAATTGCATGAAGAATCTGCTTAGGGTTAGGCGTTTTGCGCTGCTTCGCG
ATGTACGGGCCAGATATACGCGTTGACATTGATTATTGACTAGTTATTAATAGTAATCAATTACGGGGTC
ATTAGTTCATAGCCCATATATGGAGTTCCGCGTTACATAACTTACGGTAAATGGCCCGCCTGGCTGACCG
CCCAACGACCCCCGCCCATTGACGTCAATAATGACGTATGTTCCCATAGTAACGCCAATAGGGACTTTCC
ATTGACGTCAATGGGTGGAGTATTTACGGTAAACTGCCCACTTGGCAGTACATCAAGTGTATCATATGCC
AAGTACGCCCCCTATTGACGTCAATGACGGTAAATGGCCCGCCTGGCATTATGCCCAGTACATGACCTTA
TGGGACTTTCCTACTTGGCAGTACATCTACGTATTAGTCATCGCTATTACCATGGTGATGCGGTTTTGGC
AGTACATCAATGGGCGTGGATAGCGGTTTGACTCACGGGGATTTCCAAGTCTCCACCCCATTGACGTCAA
TGGGAGTTTGTTTTGGCACCAAAATCAACGGGACTTTCCAAAATGTCGTAACAACTCCGCCCCATTGACG
CAAATGGGCGGTAGGCGTGTACGGTGGGAGGTCTATATAAGCAGAGCTCTCTGGCTAACTAGAGAACCCA
CTGCTTACTGGCTTATCGAAATTAATACGACTCACTATAGGGAGACCCAAGCTGGCTAGCGTTTAAACTT
AAGCTTGCCACCATGGGCGCCCCTGCCTGCGCCCTCGCGCTCTGCGTGGCCGTGGCCATCGTGGCCGGCG
CCTCCTCGGGTACCATGAGCAAGGGCGAGGAGCTGTTCACCGGGGTGGTGCCCATCCTGGTCGAGCTGGA
CGGCGACGTAAACGGCCACAAGTTCAGCGTGTCCGGCGAGGGCGAGGGCGATGCCACCTACGGCAAGCTG
ACCCTGAAGTTCATCTGCACCACCGGCAAGCTGCCCGTGCCCTGGCCCACCCTCGTGACCACCCTGACCT
ACGGCGTGCAGTGCTTCAGCCGCTACCCCGACCACATGAAGCAGCACGACTTCTTCAAGTCCGCCATGCC
CGAAGGCTACGTCCAGGAGCGCACCATCTTCTTCAAGGACGACGGCAACTACAAGACCCGCGCCGAGGTG
AAGTTCGAGGGCGACACCCTGGTGAACCGCATCGAGCTGAAGGGCATCGACTTCAAGGAGGACGGCAACA
TCCTGGGGCACAAGCTGGAGTACAACTACAACAGCCACAACGTCTATATCATGGCCGACAAGCAGAAGAA
CGGCATCAAGGTGAACTTCAAGATCCGCCACAACATCGAGGACGGCAGCGTGCAGCTCGCCGACCACTAC
CAGCAGAACACCCCCATCGGCGACGGCCCCGTGCTGCTGCCCGACAACCACTACCTGAGTACCCAGTCCA
AACTGAGCAAAGACCCCAACGAGAAGCGCGATCACATGGTCCTGCTGGAGTTCGTGACCGCCGCCGGGAT
CACTCTCGGCATGGACGAGCTGTACAAGGAATTCGGTGGATCAGGTGGTAGTGGAGGTTCTGGTGGTTCA
GGTGGATCCGAGTCCTTGGGGACGGAGCAGCGCGTCGTGGGGCGAGCGGCAGAAGTCCCGGGCCCAGAGC
CCGGCCAGCAGGAGCAGTTGGTCTTCGGCAGCGGGGATGCTGTGGAGCTGAGCTGTCCCCCGCCCGGGGG
TGGTCCCATGGGGCCCACTGTCTGGGTCAAGGATGGCACAGGGCTGGTGCCCTCGGAGCGTGTCCTGGTG
GGGCCCCAGCGGCTGCAGGTGCTGAATGCCTCCCACGAGGACTCCGGGGCCTACAGCTGCCGGCAGCGGC
TCACGCAGCGCGTACTGTGCCACTTCAGTGTGCGGGTGACAGACGCTCCATCCTCGGGAGATGACGAAGA
CGGGGAGGACGAGGCTGAGGACACAGGTGTGGACACAGGGGCCCCTTACTGGACACGGCCCGAGCGGATG
GACAAGAAGCTGCTGGCCGTGCCGGCCGCCAACACCGTCCGCTTCCGCTGCCCAGCCGCTGGCAACCCCA
CTCCCTCCATCTCCTGGCTGAAGAACGGCAGGGAGTTCCGCGGCGAGCACCGCATTGGAGGCATCAAGCT
GCGGCATCAGCAGTGGAGCCTGGTCATGGAAAGCGTGGTGCCCTCGGACCGCGGCAACTACACCTGCGTC
GTGGAGAACAAGTTTGGCAGCATCCGGCAGACGTACACGCTGGACGTGCTGGAGCGCTCCCCGCACCGGC
CCATCCTGCAGGCGGGGCTGCCGGCCAACCAGACGGCGGTGCTGGGCAGCGACGTGGAGTTCCACTGCAA
GGTGTACAGTGACGCACAGCCCCACATCCAGTGGCTCAAGCACGTGGAGGTGAATGGCAGCAAGGTGGGC
CCGGACGGCACACCCTACGTTACCGTGCTCAAGACGGCGGGCGCTAACACCACCGACAAGGAGCTAGAGG
TTCTCTCCTTGCACAACGTCACCTTTGAGGACGCCGGGGAGTACACCTGCCTGGCGGGCAATTCTATTGG
GTTTTCTCATCACTCTGCGTGGCTGGTGGTGCTGCCAGCCGAGGAGGAGCTGGTGGAGGCTGACGAGGCG
GGAAGTGTGTGTGCAGGCATCCTCAGCTACGGGGTGGGCTTCTTCCTGTTCATCCTGGTGGTGGCGGCTG
TGACGCTCTGCCGCCTGCGCAGCCCCCCCAAGAAAGGCCTGGGCTCCCCCACCGTGCACAAGATCTCCCG
CTTCCCGCTCAAGCGACAGGTGTCCCTGGAGTCCAACGCGTCCATGAGCTCCAACACACCACTGGTGCGC
ATCGCAAGGCTGTCCTCAGGGGAGGGCCCCACGCTGGCCAATGTCTCCGAGCTCGAGCTGCCTGCCGACC
CCAAATGGGAGCTGTCTCGGGCCCGGCTGACCCTGGGCAAGCCCCTTGGGGAGGGCTGCTTCGGCCAGGT
GGTCATGGCGGAGGCCATCGGCATTGACAAGGACCGGGCCGCCAAGCCTGTCACCGTAGCCGTGAAGATG
CTGAAAGACGATGCCACTGACAAGGACCTGTCGGACCTGGTGTCTGAGATGGAGATGATGAAGATGATCG
GGAAACACAAAAACATCATCAACCTGCTGGGCGCCTGCACGCAGGGCGGGCCCCTGTACGTGCTGGTGGA
GTACGCGGCCAAGGGTAACCTGCGGGAGTTTCTGCGGGCGCGGCGGCCCCCGGGCCTGGACTACTCCTTC
GACACCTGCAAGCCGCCCGAGGAGCAGCTCACCTTCAAGGACCTGGTGTCCTGTGCCTACCAGGTGGCCC
GGGGCATGGAGTACTTGGCCTCCCAGAAGTGCATCCACAGGGACCTGGCTGCCCGCAATGTGCTGGTGAC
CGAGGACAACGTGATGAAGATCGCAGACTTCGGGCTGGCCCGGGACGTGCACAACCTCGACTACTACAAG
AAGACAACCAACGGCCGGCTGCCCGTGAAGTGGATGGCGCCTGAGGCCTTGTTTGACCGAGTCTACACTC
ACCAGAGTGACGTCTGGTCCTTTGGGGTCCTGCTCTGGGAGATCTTCACGCTGGGGGGCTCCCCGTACCC
CGGCATCCCTGTGGAGGAGCTCTTCAAGCTGCTGAAGGAGGGCCACCGCATGGACAAGCCCGCCAACTGC
ACACACGACCTGTACATGATCATGCGGGAGTGCTGGCATGCCGCGCCCTCCCAGAGGCCCACCTTCAAGC
AGCTGGTGGAGGACCTGGACCGTGTCCTTACCGTGACGTCCACCGACGAGTACCTGGACCTGTCGGCGCC
TTTCGAGCAGTACTCCCCGGGTGGCCAGGACACCCCCAGCTCCAGCTCCTCAGGGGACGACTCCGTGTTT
GCCCACGACCTGCTGCCCCCGGCCCCACCCAGCAGTGGGGGCTCGCGGACGTGATAATCTAGAGGGCCCG
TTTAAACCCGCTGATCAGCCTCGACTGTGCCTTCTAGTTGCCAGCCATCTGTTGTTTGCCCCTCCCCCGT
GCCTTCCTTGACCCTGGAAGGTGCCACTCCCACTGTCCTTTCCTAATAAAATGAGGAAATTGCATCGCAT
TGTCTGAGTAGGTGTCATTCTATTCTGGGGGGTGGGGTGGGGCAGGACAGCAAGGGGGAGGATTGGGAAG
ACAATAGCAGGCATGCTGGGGATGCGGTGGGCTCTATGGCTTCTGAGGCGGAAAGAACCAGCTGGGGCTC
TAGGGGGTATCCCC
[124 nt withheld, positions 4425-4548]
C
[91 nt withheld, positions 4550-4640]
A
[49 nt withheld, positions 4642-4690]
CCTTTGACGTTGGAGTCCACGTTCTTT
[37 nt withheld, positions 4718-4754]
ACCCTATCTCGGTCTATTCTTTTGATTTATAAGGGATTTTGCCGATTTCGGCCTATTGGTTAAAAAATGA
GCTGATTTAACAAAAATTTAACGCGAATTAATTCTGTGGAATGTGTGTCAGTTAGGGTGTGGAAAGTCCC
CAGGCTCCCCAGCAGGCAGAAGTATGCAAAGCATGCATCTCAATTAGTCAGCAACCAGGTGTGGAAAGTC
CCCAGGCTCCCCAGCAGGCAGAAGTATGCAAAGCATGCATCTCAATTAGTCAGCAACCATAGTCCCGCCC
CTAACTCCGCCCATCCCGCCCCTAACTCCGCCCAGTTCCGCCCATTCTCCGCCCCATGGCTGACTAATTT
TTTTTATTTATGCAGAGGCCGAGGCCGCCTCTGCCTCTGAGCTATTCCAGAAGTAGTGAGGAGGCTTTTT
TGGAGGCCTAGGCTTTTGCAAAAAGCTCCCGGGAGCTTGTATATCCATTTTCGGATCTGATCAGCACGTG
ATGAAAAAGCCTGAACTCACCGCGACGTCTGTCGAGAAGTTTCTGATCGAAAAGTTCGACAGCGTCTCCG
ACCTGATGCAGCTCTCGGAGGGCGAAGAATCTCGTGCTTTCAGCTTCGATGTAGGAGGGCGTGGATATGT
CCTGCGGGTAAATAGCTGCGCCGATGGTTTCTACAAAGATCGTTATGTTTATCGGCACTTTGCATCGGCC
GCGCTCCCGATTCCGGAAGTGCTTGACATTGGGGAATTCAGCGAGAGCCTGACCTATTGCATCTCCCGCC
GTGCACAGGGTGTCACGTTGCAAGACCTGCCTGAAACCGAACTGCCCGCTGTTCTGCAGCCGGTCGCGGA
GGCCATGGATGCGATCGCTGCGGCCGATCTTAGCCAGACGAGCGGGTTCGGCCCATTCGGACCGCAAGGA
ATCGGTCAATACACTACATGGCGTGATTTCATATGCGCGATTGCTGATCCCCATGTGTATCACTGGCAAA
CTGTGATGGACGACACCGTCAGTGCGTCCGTCGCGCAGGCTCTCGATGAGCTGATGCTTTGGGCCGAGGA
CTGCCCCGAAGTCCGGCACCTCGTGCACGCGGATTTCGGCTCCAACAATGTCCTGACGGACAATGGCCGC
ATAACAGCGGTCATTGACTGGAGCGAGGCGATGTTCGGGGATTCCCAATACGAGGTCGCCAACATCTTCT
TCTGGAGGCCGTGGTTGGCTTGTATGGAGCAGCAGACGCGCTACTTCGAGCGGAGGCATCCGGAGCTTGC
AGGATCGCCGCGGCTCCGGGCGTATATGCTCCGCATTGGTCTTGACCAACTCTATCAGAGCTTGGTTGAC
GGCAATTTCGATGATGCAGCTTGGGCGCAGGGTCGATGCGACGCAATCGTCCGATCCGGAGCCGGGACTG
TCGGGCGTACACAAATCGCCCGCAGAAGCGCGGCCGTCTGGACCGATGGCTGTGTAGAAGTACTCGCCGA
TAGTGGAAACCGACGCCCCAGCACTCGTCCGAGGGCAAAGGAATAGCACGTGCTACGAGATTTCGATTCC
ACCGCCGCCTTCTATGAAAGGTTGGGCTTCGGAATCGTTTTCCGGGACGCCGGCTGGATGATCCTCCAGC
GCGGGGATCTCATGCTGGAGTTCTTCGCCCACCCCAACTTGTTTATTGCAGCTTATAATGGTTACAAATA
AAGCAATAGCATCACAAATTTCACAAATAAAGCATTTTTTTCACTGCATTCTAGTTGTGGTTTGTCCAAA
CTCATCAATGTATCTTATCATGTCTGTATACCGTCGACCTCTAGCTAGAGCTTGGCGTAATCATGGTCAT
AGCTGTTTCCTGTGTGAAATTGTTATCCGCTCACAATTCCACACAACATACGAGCCGGAAGCATAAAGTG
TAAAGCCTGGGGTGCCTAATGAGTGAGCTAACTCACATTAATTGCGTTGCGCTCACTGCCCGCTTTCCAG
TCGGGAAACCTGTCGTGCCAGCTGCATTAATGAATCGGCCAACGCGCGGGGAGAGGCGGTTTGCGTATTG
GGCGCTCTTCCGCTTCCTCGCTCACTGACTCGCTGCGCTCGGTCGTTCGGCTGCGGCGAGCGGTATCAGC
TCACTCAAAGGCGGTAATACGGTTATCCACAGAATCAGGGGATAACGCAGGAAAGAACATGTGAGCAAAA
GGCCAGCAAAAGGCCAGGAACCGTAAAAAGGCCGCGTTGCTGGCGTTTTTCCATAGGCTCCGCCCCCCTG
ACGAGCATCACAAAAATCGACGCTCAAGTCAGAGGTGGCGAAACCCGACAGGACTATAAAGATACCAGGC
GTTTCCCCCTGGAAGCTCCCTCGTGCGCTCTCCTGTTCCGACCCTGCCGCTTACCGGATACCTGTCCGCC
TTTCTCCCTTCGGGAAGCGTGGCGCTTTCTCATAGCTCACGCTGTAGGTATCTCAGTTCGGTGTAGGTCG
TTCGCTCCAAGCTGGGCTGTGTGCACGAACCCCCCGTTCAGCCCGACCGCTGCGCCTTATCCGGTAACTA
TCGTCTTGAGTCCAACCCGGTAAGACACGACTTATCGCCACTGGCAGCAGCCACTGGTAACAGGATTAGC
AGAGCGAGGTATGTAGGCGGTGCTACAGAGTTCTTGAAGTGGTGGCCTAACTACGGCTACACTAGAAGAA
CAGTATTTGGTATCTGCGCTCTGCTGAAGCCAGTTACCTTCGGAAAAAGAGTTGGTAGCTCTTGATCCGG
CAAACAAACCACCGCTGGTAGCGGTGGTTTTTTTGTTTGCAAGCAGCAGATTACGCGCAGAAAAAAAGGA
TCTCAAGAAGATCCTTTGATCTTTTCTACGGGGTCTGACGCTCAGTGGAACGAAAACTCACGTTAAGGGA
TTTTGGTCATGAGATTATCAAAAAGGATCTTCACCTAGATCCTTTTAAATTAAAAATGAAGTTTTAAATC
AATCTAAAGTATATATGAGTAAACTTGGTCTGACAGTTACCAATGCTTAATCAGTGAGGCACCTATCTCA
GCGATCTGTCTATTTCGTTCATCCATAGTTGCCTGACTCCCCGTCGTGTAGATAACTACGATACGGGAGG
GCTTACCATCTGGCCCCAGTGCTGCAATGATACCGCGAGACCCACGCTCACCGGCTCCAGATTTATCAGC
AATAAACCAGCCAGCCGGAAGGGCCGAGCGCAGAAGTGGTCCTGCAACTTTATCCGCCTCCATCCAGTCT
ATTAATTGTTGCCGGGAAGCTAGAGTAAGTAGTTCGCCAGTTAATAGTTTGCGCAACGTTGTTGCCATTG
CTACAGGCATCGTGGTGTCACGCTCGTCGTTTGGTATGGCTTCATTCAGCTCCGGTTCCCAACGATCAAG
GCGAGTTACATGATCCCCCATGTTGTGCAAAAAAGCGGTTAGCTCCTTCGGTCCTCCGATCGTTGTCAGA
AGTAAGTTGGCCGCAGTGTTATCACTCATGGTTATGGCAGCACTGCATAATTCTCTTACTGTCATGCCAT
CCGTAAGATGCTTTTCTGTGACTGGTGAGTACTCAACCAAGTCATTCTGAGAATAGTGTATGCGGCGACC
GAGTTGCTCTTGCCCGGCGTCAATACGGGATAATACCGCGCCACATAGCAGAACTTTAAAAGTGCTCATC
ATTGGAAAACGTTCTTCGGGGCGAAAACTCTCAAGGATCTTACCGCTGTTGAGATCCAGTTCGATGTAAC
CCACTCGTGCACCCAACTGATCTTCAGCATCTTTTACTTTCACCAGCGTTTCTGGGTGAGCAAAAACAGG
AAGGCAAAATGCCGCAAAAAAGGGAATAAGGGCGACACGGAAATGTTGAATACTCATACTCTTCCTTTTT
CAATATTATTGAAGCATTTATCAGGGTTATTGTCTCATGAGCGGATACATATTTGAATGTATTTAGAAAA
ATAAACAAATAGGGGTTCCGCGCACATTTCCCCGAAAAGTGCCACCTGACGTC
