>Addgene plasmid #191754 | pcDNA3.1_mGFP-FGFR3-Y373C | depositor partial sequence | sequence record 372311 | FGFR3_pos862_F (CTCAAGCACGTGGAGGTGAAT)
GTGCTCAAGACGGCGGGCGCTAACACCACCGACAAGGAGCTAGAGGTTCTCTCCTTGCACAACGTCACCT
TTGAGGACGCCGGGGAGTACACCTGCCTGGCGGGCAATTCTATTGGGTTTTCTCATCACTCTGCGTGGCT
GGTGGTGCTGCCAGCCGAGGAGGAGCTGGTGGAGGCTGACGAGGCGGGAAGTGTGTGTGCAGGCATCCTC
AGCTACGGGGTGGGCTTCTTCCTGTTCATCCTGGTGGTGGCGGCTGTGACGCTCTGCCGCCTGCGCAGCC
CCCCCAAGAAAGGCCTGGGCTCCCCCACCGTGCACAAGATCTCCCGCTTCCCGCTCAAGCGACAGGTGTC
CCTGGAGTCCAACGCGTCCATGAGCTCCAACACACCACTGGTGCGCATCGCAAGGCTGTCCTCAGGGGAG
GGCCCCACGCTGGCCAATGTCTCCGAGCTCGAGCTGCCTGCCGACCCCAAATGGGAGCTGTCTCGGGCCC
GGCTGACCCTGGGCAAGCCCCTTGGGGAGGGCTGCTTCGGCCAGGTGGTCATGGCGGAGGCCATCGGCAT
TGACAAGGACCGGGCCGCCAAGCCTGTCACCGTAGCCGTGAAGATGCTGAAAGACGATGCCACTGACAAG
GACCTGTCGGACCTGGTGTCTGAGATGGAGATGATGAAGATGATCGGGAAACACAAAAACATCATCAACC
TGCTGGGCGCCTGCACGCAGGGCGGGCCCCTGTACGTGCTGGTGGAGTACGCGGCCAAGGGTAACCTGCG
GGAGTTTCTGCGGGCGCGGCGGCCCCCGGGCCTGGACTACTCCTTCGACACCTGCAAGCCGCCCGAGGAG
CAGCTCACCTTCAAGGACCTGGTGTCCTGTGCCTACCAGGTGGCCCGGGGCATGGAGTACTTGGCCTCCC
AGAAGTGCATCCACAGGGACCTGGCTG
